Addgene plasmid #159969: AAV-Synapsin-mTurquoise2-optoJNKi-C450A-WPRE
Purpose: negative control (non-activatable) optogenetic JNK inhibitor
Depositing lab: Michael Courtney. Depositing organization: Turku Bioscience Centre. Publication: Resonance energy transfer sensitises and monitors in situ switching of LOV2-based optogenetic actuators. Li LL, Klein FM, Li Greci L, Popinigis A, Freudenberg F, Courtney MJ. Nat Commun. 2020 Oct 9;11(1):5107. doi: 10.1038/s41467-020-18816-8. PubMed 33037199.
Backbone
  Vector backbone: AAV
  Backbone size w/o insert (bp): 4543
  Vector type: Mammalian Expression, AAV
Growth in bacteria
  Bacterial resistance: Ampicillin, 100 μg/mL
  Growth temperature: 37°C
  Growth strain: NEB Stable
  Copy number: High Copy
Gene/Insert
  Gene/Insert name: mTurquoise2-optoJNKi-C450A
  Species: Synthetic
  Insert size (bp): 1250
  Mutation: C450A
  Promoter: hSyn1
  Cloning method: Restriction Enzyme; 5′ cloning site multiple; modular (not destroyed); 3′ cloning site multiple; modular (unknown if destroyed)
  Sequencing primers: 5′ 3'Syn-fwd; 3′ WPRE-
Resource information
  A portion of this plasmid was derived from a plasmid made by: "optoJNKi C450A" was from Addgene plasmid 89745.
Terms and licenses: Academic/Nonprofit Terms; Industry Terms: Not Available to Industry
Depositor comments: Constructs are multipart, modular and generated iteratively.
How to cite: AAV-Synapsin-mTurquoise2-optoJNKi-C450A-WPRE was a gift from Michael Courtney (Addgene plasmid # 159969 ; http://n2t.net/addgene:159969 ; RRID:Addgene_159969)
