[The description below was written by a language model from this plasmid's Addgene catalogue record and pLannotate feature annotations shown in this document.]
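Description:
AAV-Synapsin-mTurquoise2-optoJNKi-C450A-WPRE is an adeno-associated virus transfer plasmid for neuron-targeted expression in mammalian cells. It is intended as the light-insensitive negative control for an optogenetic JNK inhibitor. The expression cassette lies between AAV2 inverted terminal repeats, which allow the intervening DNA to be packaged into recombinant AAV particles. The downstream ITR is annotated in full, while only short fragments of the upstream ITR were detected. This is common for these structured repeats and fits with the use of a recombination-deficient bacterial strain for propagation. The bacterial backbone carries a high-copy ColE1/pUC-type origin, an f1 phage origin and an ampicillin resistance gene under its own promoter. Small remnants of bom and rop are also annotated.

The human synapsin I promoter restricts expression to neurons and drives a synthetic fusion of about 1.25 kb. It begins with the cyan fluorescent protein mTurquoise2, followed by a short linker derived from a multiple cloning site and then the optoJNKi module. The automated annotation labels part of this module as a flavin-binding fluorescent protein of plant origin. This most likely reflects similarity to the LOV2 photosensory domain on which the actuator is based, rather than a separate reporter. The C450A substitution is recorded as making the inhibitor non-activatable, so it controls for effects of illumination and of expression itself. In the associated work, the fused fluorescent protein serves for resonance energy transfer to sensitise and monitor LOV2 switching. A WPRE downstream of the coding region enhances transcript stability and expression, and a human growth hormone polyadenylation signal terminates the transcript. The depositor notes that the construct is modular and was assembled iteratively, with the optoJNKi C450A portion taken from an earlier plasmid.
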