Features (pLannotate 1.2.2; 17 found; start..end, strand, type, name):
     12..39      +  repeat_region  AAV2 ITR (fragment): inverted terminal repeat of adeno-associated virus serotype 2 inverted
     68..95      +  repeat_region  AAV2 ITR (fragment): inverted terminal repeat of adeno-associated virus serotype 2 inverted
    175..622     +  promoter       hSyn promoter: human synapsin I promoter; confers neuron-specific expression (Kügler et al., 2003)
    658..1374    +  CDS            mTurquoise2: mTurquoise2 is a basic (constitutively fluorescent) cyan fluorescent protein published in 2012, derived from Aequorea victoria. It is reported to be a rapidly-maturing monomer with very low acid sensitivity.
   1375..1409    +  misc_feature   MCS (fragment): multiple cloning site
   1432..1761    +  CDS            SH3: SH3 is a basic (constitutively fluorescent) cyan fluorescent protein published in 2019, derived from Arabidopsis thaliana. It requires the cofactor flavin for fluorescence.
   1906..2494    +  misc_feature   WPRE: woodchuck hepatitis virus posttranscriptional regulatory element
   2502..2520    +  misc_feature   MCS (fragment): multiple cloning site
   2524..3000    +  polyA_signal   hGH poly(A) signal: human growth hormone polyadenylation signal
   3040..3180    +  repeat_region  AAV2 ITR: inverted terminal repeat of adeno-associated virus serotype 2 inverted
   3185..3236    -  misc_feature   bom (fragment): basis of mobility region from pBR322
   3255..3710    +  rep_origin     f1 ori (sequence partly withheld): f1 bacteriophage origin of replication; arrow indicates direction of (+) strand synthesis
   3711..3760    -  misc_feature   bom (fragment): basis of mobility region from pBR322
   3862..3897    -  CDS            rop (fragment): Rop protein, which maintains plasmids at low copy number; rop
   3992..4096    +  promoter       AmpR promoter: bla
   4097..4957    +  CDS            AmpR: β-lactamase; bla; confers resistance to ampicillin, carbenicillin, and related antibiotics
   5128..5716    +  rep_origin     ori: high-copy-number ColE1/pMB1/pBR322/pUC origin of replication
>Addgene plasmid #159969 | AAV-Synapsin-mTurquoise2-optoJNKi-C450A-WPRE | addgene full sequence | sequence record 315031 | Addgene NGS Result
CCTGCAGGCAGCTGCGCGCTCGCTCGCTCACTGAGGCCGCCCGGGCGTCGGGCGACCTTTGGTCGCCCGG
CCTCAGTGAGCGAGCGAGCGCGCAGAGAGGGAGTGGCCAACTCCATCACTAGGGGTTCCTGCGGCCGCAC
GCGTGTGTCTAGACTGCAGAGGGCCCTGCGTATGAGTGCAAGTGGGTTTTAGGACCAGGATGAGGCGGGG
TGGGGGTGCCTACCTGACGACCGACCCCGACCCACTGGACAAGCACCCAACCCCCATTCCCCAAATTGCG
CATCCCCTATCAGAGAGGGGGAGGGGAAACAGGATGCGGCGAGGCGCGTGCGCACTGCCAGCTTCAGCAC
CGCGGACAGTGCCTTCGCCCCCGCCTGGCGGCGCGCGCCACCGCCGCCTCAGCACTGAAGGCGCGCTGAC
GTCACTCGCCGGTCCCCCGCAAACTCCCCTTCCCGGCCACCTTGGTCGCGTCCGCGCCGCCGCCGGCCCA
GCCGGACCGCACCACGCGAGGCGCGAGATAGGGGGGCACGGGCGCGACCATCTGCGCTGCGGCGCCGGCG
ACTCAGCGCTGCCTCAGTCTGCGGTGGGCAGCGGAGGAGTCGTGTCGTGCCTGAGAGCGCAGTCGAGAAG
GTACAGCTAGCGCTACCGGTCGCCACCATGGTGAGCAAGGGCGAGGAGCTGTTCACCGGGGTGGTGCCCA
TCCTGGTCGAGCTGGACGGCGACGTAAACGGCCACAAGTTCAGCGTGTCCGGCGAGGGCGAGGGCGATGC
CACCTACGGCAAGCTGACCCTGAAGTTCATCTGCACCACCGGCAAGCTGCCCGTGCCCTGGCCCACCCTC
GTGACCACCCTGTCCTGGGGCGTGCAGTGCTTCGCCCGCTACCCCGACCACATGAAGCAGCACGACTTCT
TCAAGTCCGCCATGCCCGAAGGCTACGTCCAGGAGCGCACCATCTTCTTCAAGGACGACGGCAACTACAA
GACCCGCGCCGAGGTGAAGTTCGAGGGCGACACCCTGGTGAACCGCATCGAGCTGAAGGGCATCGACTTC
AAGGAGGACGGCAACATCCTGGGGCACAAGCTGGAGTACAACTACTTTAGCGACAACGTCTATATCACCG
CCGACAAGCAGAAGAACGGCATCAAGGCCAACTTCAAGATCCGCCACAACATCGAGGACGGCGGCGTGCA
GCTCGCCGACCACTACCAGCAGAACACCCCCATCGGCGACGGCCCCGTGCTGCTGCCCGACAACCACTAC
CTGAGCACCCAGTCCAAGCTTAGCAAAGACCCCAACGAGAAGCGCGATCACATGGTCCTGCTGGAGTTCG
TGACCGCCGCCGGGATCACTCTCGGCATGGACGAGCTGTACAAGTCCGGACTCAGATCTCGAGCTCAAGC
TTCGAATTCACTGGCAACAACACTGGAGAGAATCGAGAAAAACTTCGTCATCACCGACCCTAGACTGCCC
GATAATCCTATCATCTTCGCCTCCGACTCATTTCTCCAGCTCACTGAGTACTCTCGGGAGGAAATTCTGG
GCCGGAATGCCCGGTTCCTCCAGGGACCTGAAACCGATAGAGCCACTGTCCGAAAAATCCGGGATGCCAT
CGACAATCAGACTGAGGTGACCGTCCAGCTCATCAATTACACCAAATCTGGCAAAAAATTCTGGAACCTG
TTCCACCTCCAGCCTATGAGAGATCAGAAGGGCGACGTCCAGTACTTTATTGGCGTCCAGCTCGATGGAA
CTGAACATGTGAGGGACGCTGCAGAACGAGAGGGCGTGATGCTCATCAAAAAAACCGCCGAAAACATCGA
TGAGGCCGCTAAAGAGCTGTCTAGAAGACCCAAACGACCAACCACACTGAACCTCTTCTAGGATCCGCGG
CCGCTAGATAACTGAAATCAACCTCTGGATTACAAAATTTGTGAAAGATTGACTGGTATTCTTAACTATG
TTGCTCCTTTTACGCTATGTGGATACGCTGCTTTAATGCCTTTGTATCATGCTATTGCTTCCCGTATGGC
CTTCATTTTCTCCTCCTTGTATAAATCCTGGTTGCTGTCTCTTTATGAGGAGTTGTGGCCCGTTGTCAGG
CAACGTGGCGTGGTGTGCACTGTGTTTGCTGACGCAACCCCCACTGGTTGGGGCATTGCCACCACCTGTC
AGCTCCTTTCCGGGACTTTCGCTTTCCCCCTCCCTATTGCCACGGCGGAACTCATCGCCGCCTGCCTTGC
CCGCTGCTGGACAGGGGCTCGGCTGTTGGGCACTGACAATTCCGTGGTGTTGTCGGGGAAATCATCGTCC
TTTCCTTGGCTGCTCGCCTATGTTGCCACCTGGATTCTGCGCGGGACGTCCTTCTGCTACGTCCCTTCGG
CCCTCAATCCAGCGGACCTTCCTTCCCGCGGCCTGCTGCCGGCTCTGCGGCCTCTTCCGCGTCTTCGCCT
TCGCCCTCAGACGAGTCGGATCTCCCTTTGGGCCGCCTCCCCGCATCGATTGTACCGCGGGCCCGGGATC
TACGGGTGGCATCCCTGTGACCCCTCCCCAGTGCCTCTCCTGGCCCTGGAAGTTGCCACTCCAGTGCCCA
CCAGCCTTGTCCTAATAAAATTAAGTTGCATCATTTTGTCTGACTAGGTGTCCTTCTATAATATTATGGG
GTGGAGGGGGGTGGTATGGAGCAAGGGGCAAGTTGGGAAGACAACCTGTAGGGCCTGCGGGGTCTATTGG
GAACCAAGCTGGAGTGCAGTGGCACAATCTTGGCTCACTGCAATCTCCGCCTCCTGGGTTCAAGCGATTC
TCCTGCCTCAGCCTCCCGAGTTGTTGGGATTCCAGGCATGCATGACCAGGCTCAGCTAATTTTTGTTTTT
TTGGTAGAGACGGGGTTTCACCATATTGGCCAGGCTGGTCTCCAACTCCTAATCTCAGGTGATCTACCCA
CCTTGGCCTCCCAAATTGCTGGGATTACAGGCGTGAACCACTGCTCCCTTCCCTGTCCTTCTGATTTTGT
AGGTAACCACGTGCGGACCGAGCGGCCGCAGGAACCCCTAGTGATGGAGTTGGCCACTCCCTCTCTGCGC
GCTCGCTCGCTCACTGAGGCCGGGCGACCAAAGGTCGCCCGACGCCCGGGCTTTGCCCGGGCGGCCTCAG
TGAGCGAGCGAGCGCGCAGCTGCCTGCAGGGGCGCCTGATGCGGTATTTTCTCCTTACGCATCTGTGCGG
TATTTCACACCGCATA
[95 nt withheld, positions 3237-3331]
T
[46 nt withheld, positions 3333-3378]
C
[141 nt withheld, positions 3380-3520]
CCTTTGACGTTGGAGTCCACGTTCTTT
[37 nt withheld, positions 3548-3584]
ACTCTATCTCGGGCTATTCTTTTGATTTATAAGGGATTTTGCCGATTTCGGTCTATTGGTTAAAAAATGA
GCTGATTTAACAAAAATTTAACGCGAATTTTAACAAAATATTAACGTTTACAATTTTATGGTGCACTCTC
AGTACAATCTGCTCTGATGCCGCATAGTTAAGCCAGCCCCGACACCCGCCAACACCCGCTGACGCGCCCT
GACGGGCTTGTCTGCTCCCGGCATCCGCTTACAGACAAGCTGTGACCGTCTCCGGGAGCTGCATGTGTCA
GAGGTTTTCACCGTCATCACCGAAACGCGCGAGACGAAAGGGCCTCGTGATACGCCTATTTTTATAGGTT
AATGTCATGATAATAATGGTTTCTTAGACGTCAGGTGGCACTTTTCGGGGAAATGTGCGCGGAACCCCTA
TTTGTTTATTTTTCTAAATACATTCAAATATGTATCCGCTCATGAGACAATAACCCTGATAAATGCTTCA
ATAATATTGAAAAAGGAAGAGTATGAGTATTCAACATTTCCGTGTCGCCCTTATTCCCTTTTTTGCGGCA
TTTTGCCTTCCTGTTTTTGCTCACCCAGAAACGCTGGTGAAAGTAAAAGATGCTGAAGATCAGTTGGGTG
CACGAGTGGGTTACATCGAACTGGATCTCAACAGCGGTAAGATCCTTGAGAGTTTTCGCCCCGAAGAACG
TTTTCCAATGATGAGCACTTTTAAAGTTCTGCTATGTGGCGCGGTATTATCCCGTATTGACGCCGGGCAA
GAGCAACTCGGTCGCCGCATACACTATTCTCAGAATGACTTGGTTGAGTACTCACCAGTCACAGAAAAGC
ATCTTACGGATGGCATGACAGTAAGAGAATTATGCAGTGCTGCCATAACCATGAGTGATAACACTGCGGC
CAACTTACTTCTGACAACGATCGGAGGACCGAAGGAGCTAACCGCTTTTTTGCACAACATGGGGGATCAT
GTAACTCGCCTTGATCGTTGGGAACCGGAGCTGAATGAAGCCATACCAAACGACGAGCGTGACACCACGA
TGCCTGTAGCAATGGCAACAACGTTGCGCAAACTATTAACTGGCGAACTACTTACTCTAGCTTCCCGGCA
ACAATTAATAGACTGGATGGAGGCGGATAAAGTTGCAGGACCACTTCTGCGCTCGGCCCTTCCGGCTGGC
TGGTTTATTGCTGATAAATCTGGAGCCGGTGAGCGTGGGTCTCGCGGTATCATTGCAGCACTGGGGCCAG
ATGGTAAGCCCTCCCGTATCGTAGTTATCTACACGACGGGGAGTCAGGCAACTATGGATGAACGAAATAG
ACAGATCGCTGAGATAGGTGCCTCACTGATTAAGCATTGGTAACTGTCAGACCAAGTTTACTCATATATA
CTTTAGATTGATTTAAAACTTCATTTTTAATTTAAAAGGATCTAGGTGAAGATCCTTTTTGATAATCTCA
TGACCAAAATCCCTTAACGTGAGTTTTCGTTCCACTGAGCGTCAGACCCCGTAGAAAAGATCAAAGGATC
TTCTTGAGATCCTTTTTTTCTGCGCGTAATCTGCTGCTTGCAAACAAAAAAACCACCGCTACCAGCGGTG
GTTTGTTTGCCGGATCAAGAGCTACCAACTCTTTTTCCGAAGGTAACTGGCTTCAGCAGAGCGCAGATAC
CAAATACTGTTCTTCTAGTGTAGCCGTAGTTAGGCCACCACTTCAAGAACTCTGTAGCACCGCCTACATA
CCTCGCTCTGCTAATCCTGTTACCAGTGGCTGCTGCCAGTGGCGATAAGTCGTGTCTTACCGGGTTGGAC
TCAAGACGATAGTTACCGGATAAGGCGCAGCGGTCGGGCTGAACGGGGGGTTCGTGCACACAGCCCAGCT
TGGAGCGAACGACCTACACCGAACTGAGATACCTACAGCGTGAGCTATGAGAAAGCGCCACGCTTCCCGA
AGGGAGAAAGGCGGACAGGTATCCGGTAAGCGGCAGGGTCGGAACAGGAGAGCGCACGAGGGAGCTTCCA
GGGGGAAACGCCTGGTATCTTTATAGTCCTGTCGGGTTTCGCCACCTCTGACTTGAGCGTCGATTTTTGT
GATGCTCGTCAGGGGGGCGGAGCCTATGGAAAAACGCCAGCAACGCGGCCTTTTTACGGTTCCTGGCCTT
TTGCTGGCCTTTTGCTCACATGT
